>Addgene plasmid #196783 | pGG-PIP45 | addgene full sequence | sequence record 395661 | Addgene NGS Result
GACGAAAGGGCCTCGTGATACGCCTATTTTTATAGGTTAATGTCATGATAATAATGGTTTCTTAGACGTC
AGGTGGCACTTTTCGGGGAAATGTGCGCGGAACCCCTATTTGTTTATTTTTCTAAATACATTCAAATATG
TATCCGCTCATGAGACAATAACCCTGATAAATGCTTCAATAATATTGAAAAAGGAAGAGTATGAGTATTC
AACATTTCCGTGTCGCCCTTATTCCCTTTTTTGCGGCATTTTGCCTTCCTGTTTTTGCTCACCCAGAAAC
GCTGGTGAAAGTAAAAGATGCTGAAGATCAGTTGGGTGCACGAGTGGGTTACATCGAACTGGATCTCAAC
AGCGGTAAGATCCTTGAGAGTTTTCGCCCCGAAGAACGTTTTCCAATGATGAGCACTTTTAAAGTTCTGC
TATGTGGCGCGGTATTATCCCGTATTGACGCCGGGCAAGAGCAACTCGGTCGCCGCATACACTATTCTCA
GAATGACTTGGTTGAGTACTCACCAGTCACAGAAAAGCATCTTACGGATGGCATGACAGTAAGAGAATTA
TGCAGTGCTGCCATAACCATGAGTGATAACACTGCGGCCAACTTACTTCTGACAACGATCGGAGGACCGA
AGGAGCTAACCGCTTTTTTGCACAACATGGGGGATCATGTAACTCGCCTTGATCGTTGGGAACCGGAGCT
GAATGAAGCCATACCAAACGACGAGCGTGACACCACGATGCCTGTAGCAATGGCAACAACGTTGCGCAAA
CTATTAACTGGCGAACTACTTACTCTAGCTTCCCGGCAACAATTAATAGACTGGATGGAGGCGGATAAAG
TTGCAGGACCACTTCTGCGCTCGGCCCTTCCGGCTGGCTGGTTTATTGCTGATAAATCTGGAGCCGGTGA
GCGTGGCTCTCGAGGTATCATTGCAGCACTGGGGCCAGATGGTAAGCCCTCCCGTATCGTAGTTATCTAC
ACGACGGGGAGTCAGGCAACTATGGATGAACGAAATAGACAGATCGCTGAGATAGGTGCCTCACTGATTA
AGCATTGGTAACTGTCAGACCAAGTTTACTCATATATACTTTAGATTGATTTAAAACTTCATTTTTAATT
TAAAAGGATCTAGGTGAAGATCCTTTTTGATAATCTCATGACCAAAATCCCTTAACGTGAGTTTTCGTTC
CACTGAGCGTCAGACCCCGTAGAAAAGATCAAAGGATCTTCTTGAGATCCTTTTTTTCTGCGCGTAATCT
GCTGCTTGCAAACAAAAAAACCACCGCTACCAGCGGTGGTTTGTTTGCCGGATCAAGAGCTACCAACTCT
TTTTCCGAAGGTAACTGGCTTCAGCAGAGCGCAGATACCAAATACTGTTCTTCTAGTGTAGCCGTAGTTA
GGCCACCACTTCAAGAACTCTGTAGCACCGCCTACATACCTCGCTCTGCTAATCCTGTTACCAGTGGCTG
CTGCCAGTGGCGATAAGTCGTGTCTTACCGGGTTGGACTCAAGACGATAGTTACCGGATAAGGCGCAGCG
GTCGGGCTGAACGGGGGGTTCGTGCACACAGCCCAGCTTGGAGCGAACGACCTACACCGAACTGAGATAC
CTACAGCGTGAGCTATGAGAAAGCGCCACGCTTCCCGAAGGGAGAAAGGCGGACAGGTATCCGGTAAGCG
GCAGGGTCGGAACAGGAGAGCGCACGAGGGAGCTTCCAGGGGGAAACGCCTGGTATCTTTATAGTCCTGT
CGGGTTTCGCCACCTCTGACTTGAGCGTCGATTTTTGTGATGCTCGTCAGGGGGGCGGAGCCTATGGAAA
AACGCCAGCAACGCGGCCTTTTTACGGTTCCTGGCCTTTTGCTGGCCTTTTGCTCACATGTTCTTTCCTG
CGTTATCCCCTGATTCTGTGGATAACCGTATTACCGCCTTTGAGTGAGCTGATACCGCTCGCCGCAGCCG
AACGACCGAGCGCAGCGAGTCAGTGAGCGAGGAAGCGGAAGAGCGCCCAATACGCAAACCGCCTCTCCCC
GCGCGTTGGCCGATTCATTAATGCAGCTGGCACGACAGGTTTCCCGACTGGAAAGCGGGCAGTGAGCGCA
ACGCAATTAATGTGAGTTAGCTCACTCATTAGGCACCCCAGGCTTTACACTTTATGCTTCCGGCTCGTAT
GTTGTGTGGAATTGTGAGCGGATAACAATTTCACACGAGCTATTTAGGTGACACTATAGAAGTGAAGCTT
GGTCTCAACCTTAAAGTCGATGTTCTATATGTATTCAAAATAATCTGGATTTCAATCCCACAAAACTTAA
GGATATATATATATATATATATAGTCTATTTTATATAAATGGAGTATAGTCAAATAAATATGCATTATCA
ACGATATATAGTCTTCTATTACATAGATACGTGGGAGTTCACCCAACGTAGATACGTTCGGTTGAAACAA
GTCAATTTCATCAATGCCTCTTCCAAAAAAAAAACAAATTGCATTATTGATGAACACATGCATCATTATC
AAATAGGTTGGTTAAAATGACCAAGATGACTAAAGCCAATCACACTACTACCAGATCGAGTAACCATTAG
GGACCATTAATTCACGTGGACGTAGTGAATATGGTCCTTGTGAATTAATGAGTACGTAATTGTCCTCATT
CATATATGGATCGGTTCCACAAACATTTCCTGTATAAAATTCTACATCTTTCCTCTCATTATTATCTCTA
CACTTCTCATCTCTCAATCCCATTCGCTTATTATTTATCCATAACATGAGACCGAATTCTCGCCCTATAG
TGAGTCGTATTACCTGGCCGTCGTTTTACAACGTCGTGACTGGGAAAACCCTGGCGTTACCCAACTTAAT
CGCCTTGCAGCACATCCCCCTTTCGCCAGCTGGCGTAATAGCGAAGAGGCCCGCACCGATCGCCCTTCCC
AACAGTTGCGCAGCCTGAATGGCGAATGGCGCCTGATGCGGTATTTTCTCCTTACGCATCTGTGCGGTAT
TTCACACCGCATATGGTGCACTCTCAGTACAATCTGCTCTGATGCCGCATAGTTAAGCCAGCCCCGACAC
CCGCCAACACCCGCTGACGCGCCCTGACGGGCTTGTCTGCTCCCGGCATCCGCTTACAGACAAGCTGTGA
CCGTCTCCGGGAGCTGCATGTGTCAGAGGTTTTCACCGTCATCACCGAAACGCGCGA
Features (pLannotate 1.2.2; 12 found; start..end, strand, type, name):
     96..200     +  promoter       AmpR promoter: bla
    201..1061    +  CDS            AmpR: β-lactamase; bla; confers resistance to ampicillin, carbenicillin, and related antibiotics
   1232..1820    +  rep_origin     ori: high-copy-number ColE1/pMB1/pBR322/pUC origin of replication
   2003..2095    +  CDS            lacI (fragment): lac repressor; lacI; The lac repressor binds to the lac operator to inhibit transcription in E. coli. This inhibition can be relieved by adding lactose or isopropyl-β-D-thiogalactopyranoside (IPTG).
   2108..2129    +  protein_bind   CAP binding site: CAP binding activates transcription in the presence of cAMP. E. coli catabolite activator protein
   2144..2174    +  promoter       lac promoter: promoter for the E. coli lac operon
   2182..2198    +  protein_bind   lac operator: The lac repressor binds to the lac operator to inhibit transcription in E. coli. This inhibition can be relieved by adding lactose or isopropyl-β-D-thiogalactopyranoside (IPTG). lac repressor encoded by lacI
   2212..2230    +  promoter       SP6 promoter: promoter for bacteriophage SP6 RNA polymerase
   2794..2812    -  promoter       T7 promoter: promoter for bacteriophage T7 RNA polymerase
   2814..2966    +  CDS            lacZα (fragment): LacZα fragment of β-galactosidase; lacZ fragment
   2972..3071    -  misc_feature   bom (fragment): basis of mobility region from pBR322
   3173..1       -  CDS            rop (fragment) (across the origin): Rop protein, which maintains plasmids at low copy number; rop
