[The description below was written by a language model from this plasmid's Addgene catalogue record and pLannotate feature annotations shown in this document.]
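Description:
pGG-PIP45 is a GreenGate entry vector built on the pGGA000 backbone, the "A" module position that in the GreenGate Golden Gate cloning system holds plant promoters. It is a small, high-copy E. coli plasmid (listed at 3,226 bp; the sequenced record is 3,207 nt). It replicates from a ColE1/pUC-type origin and is selected with ampicillin through the bla β-lactamase gene and its native promoter. The remaining annotated elements are typical cloning-vector leftovers: a lacI fragment, a CAP binding site, the lac promoter and operator, a lacZα fragment, and partial bom and rop sequences. None of these has a role in the plasmid's intended function.

The payload is a 524 bp fragment from Arabidopsis thaliana, described as the promoter of ELI-3 (ELICITOR-INDUCED-3, also called CINNAMYL-ALCOHOL DEHYDROGENASE 7, AT4G37980). The automated annotation does not label this insert. The unannotated interval between the flanking SP6 and T7 phage promoters is about the right size and is presumably where it sits. The type IIS restriction sites and overhangs that define a GreenGate module are also not annotated in the feature table.

The plasmid has no reporter, plant selection marker or T-DNA borders, so it is a building block rather than a plant transformation vector. In GreenGate assembly, a promoter module like this is combined with other entry modules, such as tags, coding sequences, terminators and resistance cassettes, in a destination binary vector. The associated publication examines spatially distinct phytohormone response zones in Arabidopsis roots colonized by Fusarium oxysporum, which suggests the ELI-3 promoter was used to drive transcriptional reporters of plant responses to the fungus. The record itself states only that the plasmid contains the promoter.
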