Addgene plasmid #196783: pGG-PIP45
Purpose: Contains ELI-3 promoter
Depositing lab: Marc Somssich. Depositing organization: University of Melbourne. Publication: Resolving spatially distinct phytohormone response zones in Arabidopsis thaliana roots colonized by Fusarium oxysporum. Calabria J, Wang L, Rast-Somssich MI, Chen HW, Watt M, Persson S, Andersen TG, Idnurm A, Somssich M. J Exp Bot. 2025 Jan 17:erae516. doi: 10.1093/jxb/erae516. PubMed 39823275.
Backbone
  Vector backbone: pGGA000
  Total vector size (bp): 3226
  Vector type: GreenGate (GG) Entry Vector
Growth in bacteria
  Bacterial resistance: Ampicillin, 100 μg/mL
  Growth temperature: 37°C
  Growth strain: DH5alpha
  Copy number: High Copy
Gene/Insert
  Gene/Insert name: CINNAMYL-ALCOHOL DEHYDROGENASE 7 (alt names: ELICITOR-INDUCED-3; ELI-3; AT4G37980)
  Species: A. thaliana (mustard weed)
  Insert size (bp): 524
Terms and licenses: Academic/Nonprofit Terms; Industry Terms: Not Available to Industry
Depositor comments: Please visit https://doi.org/10.1101/2022.12.20.521292 for bioRxiv preprint.
How to cite: pGG-PIP45 was a gift from Marc Somssich (Addgene plasmid # 196783 ; http://n2t.net/addgene:196783 ; RRID:Addgene_196783)
